Addgene plasmid #222711: pACYCDuet-Myc-MBP-HA
Purpose: (Empty Backbone) Expression Myc-tagged F-box protein and MBP-HA-tagged substrate in bacterial cells
Depositing lab: Lei Wu. Depositing organization: Lanzhou University. Publication: A Bacterial Platform for Studying Ubiquitination Cascades Anchored by SCF-Type E3 Ubiquitin Ligases. Pu ZX, Wang JL, Li YY, Liang LY, Tan YT, Wang ZH, Li BL, Guo GQ, Wang L, Wu L. Biomolecules. 2024 Sep 25;14(10):1209. doi: 10.3390/biom14101209. PubMed 39456142.
Backbone
  Vector backbone: pACYCDuet-1
  Vector type: Bacterial Expression
Growth in bacteria
  Bacterial resistance: Chloramphenicol, 25 μg/mL
  Growth temperature: 37°C
  Growth strain: DH5alpha
  Copy number: Unknown
Terms and licenses: Academic/Nonprofit Terms; Industry Terms: Not Available to Industry
How to cite: pACYCDuet-Myc-MBP-HA was a gift from Lei Wu (Addgene plasmid # 222711 ; http://n2t.net/addgene:222711 ; RRID:Addgene_222711)
