[The description below was written by a language model from this plasmid's Addgene catalogue record and pLannotate feature annotations shown in this document.]
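Description:
pACYCDuet-Myc-MBP-HA is an empty bacterial co-expression backbone derived from pACYCDuet-1, built so that two proteins can be produced from one plasmid in E. coli. It replicates from the medium-copy p15A origin, which is compatible with ColE1-type plasmids and so allows it to be combined with other expression vectors in the same cell. Selection is by chloramphenicol through the cat gene and its native promoter. The short TcR, IS1 and RSF ori fragments in the annotation appear to be backbone remnants or partial matches rather than functional elements.

The plasmid carries two T7 promoter/lac operator units, as is typical of the Duet design, plus a lacI gene with its own promoter. Both cassettes are therefore repressed until IPTG induction, and both require a host that supplies T7 RNA polymerase. The first unit has the T7 gene 10 ribosome binding site and, according to the catalogue purpose, is meant to receive an F-box protein fused to a Myc tag. The Myc tag is not itself called in the feature table. The second unit encodes a cytosolic maltose binding protein lacking its signal sequence, followed after a short gap by two tandem HA epitope tags and then the T7 terminator. A substrate protein cloned here would be expressed as an MBP- and HA-tagged fusion, although the record does not state the exact cloning site.

The associated work describes a bacterial platform for reconstituting ubiquitination cascades anchored by SCF-type E3 ligases. In that setting this vector supplies the F-box substrate receptor and its candidate target, with the distinct tags allowing each to be detected separately.
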