Features (pLannotate 1.2.2; 19 found; start..end, strand, type, name):
      7..42      -  CDS            TcR (fragment): tetracycline efflux protein; tet; confers resistance to tetracycline
     45..63      +  promoter       T7 promoter: promoter for bacteriophage T7 RNA polymerase
     64..88      +  protein_bind   lac operator: The lac repressor binds to the lac operator to inhibit transcription in E. coli. This inhibition can be relieved by adding lactose or isopropyl-β-D-thiogalactopyranoside (IPTG). lac repressor encoded by lacI
    103..125     +  RBS            RBS: efficient ribosome binding site from bacteriophage T7 gene 10 (Olins and Rangwala, 1989)
    342..360     +  promoter       T7 promoter: promoter for bacteriophage T7 RNA polymerase
    361..385     +  protein_bind   lac operator: The lac repressor binds to the lac operator to inhibit transcription in E. coli. This inhibition can be relieved by adding lactose or isopropyl-β-D-thiogalactopyranoside (IPTG). lac repressor encoded by lacI
    452..1552    +  CDS            MBP: maltose binding protein from E. coli; malE (mutated); This version of the gene does not encode a signal sequence, so MBP will remain in the cytosol.
   1592..1618    +  CDS            HA: HA (human influenza hemagglutinin) epitope tag
   1619..1645    +  CDS            HA: HA (human influenza hemagglutinin) epitope tag
   1712..1759    +  terminator     T7 terminator: transcription terminator for bacteriophage T7 RNA polymerase
   1983..2639    -  CDS            cat: CAT_ECOLX - Experimental evidence at protein level: Swiss-Prot protein existence level 1. This enzyme is an effector of chloramphenicol resistance in bacteria. From Escherichia coli. This protein is used as a marker in many commonly used cloning vectors, such as pACYC184.
   2640..2742    -  promoter       cat promoter: promoter of the E. coli cat gene encoding chloramphenicol acetyltransferase
   2863..3006    +  mobile_element IS1 (fragment): prokaryotic transposable element IS1
   3125..3180    -  rep_origin     RSF ori (fragment): Plasmids containing the RSF 1030 origin of replication can be propagated in E. coli cells that contain additional plasmids with compatible origins.
   3268..3813    -  rep_origin     p15A ori: Plasmids containing the medium-copy-number p15A origin of replication can be propagated in E. coli cells that contain a second plasmid with the ColE1 origin.
   3925..3989    -  CDS            TcR (fragment): tetracycline efflux protein; tet; confers resistance to tetracycline
   4004..4025    -  protein_bind   CAP binding site: CAP binding activates transcription in the presence of cAMP. E. coli catabolite activator protein
   4038..5120    -  CDS            lacI: lac repressor; lacI; The lac repressor binds to the lac operator to inhibit transcription in E. coli. This inhibition can be relieved by adding lactose or isopropyl-β-D-thiogalactopyranoside (IPTG).
   5121..5198    -  promoter       lacI promoter: lacI
>Addgene plasmid #222711 | pACYCDuet-Myc-MBP-HA | addgene full sequence | sequence record 443128 | Addgene NGS Result
GGGATCTCGACGCTCTCCCTTATGCGACTCCTGCATTAGGAAATTAATACGACTCACTATAGGGGAATTG
TGAGCGGATAACAATTCCCCTGTAGAAATAATTTTGTTTAACTTTAATAAGGAGATATACCATGGGCAGC
AGCGCATCACCATCATCACCAAGCCAGGGATCCGAGCTCGATATCACTAGTCCTGAGCAGAAGCTCATCT
CCGAGGAGGACCTCGAGCAGAAGCTCATCTCCGAGGAGGACCTCCTGACTGCAGGTCGACAAGCTTGCGG
CCGCATAATGCTTAAGTCGAACAGAAAGTAATCGTATTGTACACGGCCGCATAATCGAAATTAATACGAC
TCACTATAGGGGAATTGTGAGCGGATAACAATTCCCCATCTTAGTATATTAGTTAAGTATAAGAAGGAGA
TATACATATGGCAGATCTCAATTGGGAATTCATGAAAATCGAAGAAGGTAAACTGGTAATCTGGATTAAC
GGCGATAAAGGCTATAACGGTCTCGCTGAAGTCGGTAAGAAATTCGAGAAAGATACCGGAATTAAAGTCA
CCGTTGAGCATCCGGATAAACTGGAAGAGAAATTCCCACAGGTTGCGGCAACTGGCGATGGCCCTGACAT
TATCTTCTGGGCACACGACCGCTTTGGTGGCTACGCTCAATCTGGCCTGTTGGCTGAAATCACCCCGGAC
AAAGCGTTCCAGGACAAGCTGTATCCGTTTACCTGGGATGCCGTACGTTACAACGGCAAGCTGATTGCTT
ACCCGATCGCTGTTGAAGCGTTATCGCTGATTTATAACAAAGATCTGCTGCCGAACCCGCCAAAAACCTG
GGAAGAGATCCCGGCGCTGGATAAAGAACTGAAAGCGAAAGGTAAGAGCGCGCTGATGTTCAACCTGCAA
GAACCGTACTTCACCTGGCCGCTGATTGCTGCTGACGGGGGTTATGCGTTCAAGTATGAAAACGGCAAGT
ACGACATTAAAGACGTGGGCGTGGATAACGCTGGCGCGAAAGCGGGTCTGACCTTCCTGGTTGACCTGAT
TAAAAACAAACACATGAATGCAGACACCGATTACTCCATCGCAGAAGCTGCCTTTAATAAAGGCGAAACA
GCGATGACCATCAACGGCCCGTGGGCATGGTCCAACATCGACACCAGCAAAGTGAATTATGGTGTAACGG
TACTGCCGACCTTCAAGGGTCAACCATCCAAACCGTTCGTTGGCGTGCTGAGCGCAGGTATTAACGCCGC
CAGTCCGAACAAAGAGCTGGCAAAAGAGTTCCTCGAAAACTATCTGCTGACTGATGAAGGTCTGGAAGCG
GTTAATAAAGACAAACCGCTGGGTGCCGTAGCGCTGAAGTCTTACGAGGAAGAGTTGGCGAAAGATCCAC
GTATTGCCGCCACTATGGAAAACGCCCAGAAAGGTGAAATCATGCCGAACATCCCGCAGATGTCCGCTTT
CTGGTATGCCGTGCGTACTGCGGTGATCAACGCCGCCAGCGGTCGTCAGACTGTCGATGAAGCCCTGAAA
GACGCGCAGACTGAATTCGAGCCCGGGAGGCCTCTCGGCGCGCCTGCAGGTTACCCATACGACGTACCAG
ATTACGCTTACCCATACGACGTACCAGATTACGCTCGACAAGCTTGCGGCCGCATAATGCTTAAGTAATT
AACCTAGGCTGCTGTCACCGCTGAGCAATAACTAGCATAACCCCTTGGGGCCTCTAAACGGGTCTTGAGG
GGTTTTTTGCTGAAACCTCAGGCATTTGAGAAGCACACGGTCACACTGCTTCCGGTAGTCAATAAACCGG
TAAACCAGCAATAGACATAAGCGGCTATTTAACGACCCTGCCCTGAACCGACGACCGGGTCGAATTTGCT
TTCGAATTTCTGCCATTCATCCGCTTATTATCACTTATTCAGGCGTAGCAACCAGGCGTTTAAGGGCACC
AATAACTGCCTTAAAAAAATTACGCCCCGCCCTGCCACTCATCGCAGTACTGTTGTAATTCATTAAGCAT
TCTGCCGACATGGAAGCCATCACAAACGGCATGATGAACCTGAATCGCCAGCGGCATCAGCACCTTGTCG
CCTTGCGTATAATATTTGCCCATAGTGAAAACGGGGGCGAAGAAGTTGTCCATATTGGCCACGTTTAAAT
CAAAACTGGTGAAACTCACCCAGGGATTGGCTGAGACGAAAAACATATTCTCAATAAACCCTTTAGGGAA
ATAGGCCAGGTTTTCACCGTAACACGCCACATCTTGCGAATATATGTGTAGAAACTGCCGGAAATCGTCG
TGGTATTCACTCCAGAGCGATGAAAACGTTTCAGTTTGCTCATGGAAAACGGTGTAACAAGGGTGAACAC
TATCCCATATCACCAGCTCACCGTCTTTCATTGCCATACGGAACTCCGGATGAGCATTCATCAGGCGGGC
AAGAATGTGAATAAAGGCCGGATAAAACTTGTGCTTATTTTTCTTTACGGTCTTTAAAAAGGCCGTAATA
TCCAGCTGAACGGTCTGGTTATAGGTACATTGAGCAACTGACTGAAATGCCTCAAAATGTTCTTTACGAT
GCCATTGGGATATATCAACGGTGGTATATCCAGTGATTTTTTTCTCCATTTTAGCTTCCTTAGCTCCTGA
AAATCTCGATAACTCAAAAAATACGCCCGGTAGTGATCTTATTTCATTATGGTGAAAGTTGGAACCTCTT
ACGTGCCGATCAACGTCTCATTTTCGCCAAAAGTTGGCCCAGGGCTTCCCGGTATCAACAGGGACACCAG
GATTTATTTATTCTGCGAAGTGATCTTCCGTCACAGGTATTTATTCGGCGCAAAGTGCGTCGGGTGATGC
TGCCAACTTACTGATTTAGTGTATGATGGTGTTTTTGAGGTGCTCCAGTGGCTTCTGTTTCTATCAGCTG
TCCCTCCTGTTCAGCTACTGACGGGGTGGTGCGTAACGGCAAAAGCACCGCCGGACATCAGCGCTAGCGG
AGTGTATACTGGCTTACTATGTTGGCACTGATGAGGGTGTCAGTGAAGTGCTTCATGTGGCAGGAGAAAA
AAGGCTGCACCGGTGCGTCAGCAGAATATGTGATACAGGATATATTCCGCTTCCTCGCTCACTGACTCGC
TACGCTCGGTCGTTCGACTGCGGCGAGCGGAAATGGCTTACGAACGGGGCGGAGATTTCCTGGAAGATGC
CAGGAAGATACTTAACAGGGAAGTGAGAGGGCCGCGGCAAAGCCGTTTTTCCATAGGCTCCGCCCCCCTG
ACAAGCATCACGAAATCTGACGCTCAAATCAGTGGTGGCGAAACCCGACAGGACTATAAAGATACCAGGC
GTTTCCCCCTGGCGGCTCCCTCGTGCGCTCTCCTGTTCCTGCCTTTCGGTTTACCGGTGTCATTCCGCTG
TTATGGCCGCGTTTGTCTCATTCCACGCCTGACACTCAGTTCCGGGTAGGCAGTTCGCTCCAAGCTGGAC
TGTATGCACGAACCCCCCGTTCAGTCCGACCGCTGCGCCTTATCCGGTAACTATCGTCTTGAGTCCAACC
CGGAAAGACATGCAAAAGCACCACTGGCAGCAGCCACTGGTAATTGATTTAGAGGAGTTAGTCTTGAAGT
CATGCGCCGGTTAAGGCTAAACTGAAAGGACAAGTTTTGGTGACTGCGCTCCTCCAAGCCAGTTACCTCG
GTTCAAAGAGTTGGTAGCTCAGAGAACCTTCGAAAAACCGCCCTGCAAGGCGGTTTTTTCGTTTTCAGAG
CAAGAGATTACGCGCAGACCAAAACGATCTCAAGAAGATCATCTTATTAATCAGATAAAATATTTCTAGA
TTTCAGTGCAATTTATCTCTTCAAATGTAGCACCTGAAGTCAGCCCCATACGATATAAGTTGTAATTCTC
ATGTTAGTCATGCCCCGCGCCCACCGGAAGGAGCTGACTGGGTTGAAGGCTCTCAAGGGCATCGGTCGAG
ATCCCGGTGCCTAATGAGTGAGCTAACTTACATTAATTGCGTTGCGCTCACTGCCCGCTTTCCAGTCGGG
AAACCTGTCGTGCCAGCTGCATTAATGAATCGGCCAACGCGCGGGGAGAGGCGGTTTGCGTATTGGGCGC
CAGGGTGGTTTTTCTTTTCACCAGTGAGACGGGCAACAGCTGATTGCCCTTCACCGCCTGGCCCTGAGAG
AGTTGCAGCAAGCGGTCCACGCTGGTTTGCCCCAGCAGGCGAAAATCCTGTTTGATGGTGGTTAACGGCG
GGATATAACATGAGCTGTCTTCGGTATCGTCGTATCCCACTACCGAGATGTCCGCACCAACGCGCAGCCC
GGACTCGGTAATGGCGCGCATTGCGCCCAGCGCCATCTGATCGTTGGCAACCAGCATCGCAGTGGGAACG
ATGCCCTCATTCAGCATTTGCATGGTTTGTTGAAAACCGGACATGGCACTCCAGTCGCCTTCCCGTTCCG
CTATCGGCTGAATTTGATTGCGAGTGAGATATTTATGCCAGCCAGCCAGACGCAGACGCGCCGAGACAGA
ACTTAATGGGCCCGCTAACAGCGCGATTTGCTGGTGACCCAATGCGACCAGATGCTCCACGCCCAGTCGC
GTACCGTCTTCATGGGAGAAAATAATACTGTTGATGGGTGTCTGGTCAGAGACATCAAGAAATAACGCCG
GAACATTAGTGCAGGCAGCTTCCACAGCAATGGCATCCTGGTCATCCAGCGGATAGTTAATGATCAGCCC
ACTGACGCGTTGCGCGAGAAGATTGTGCACCGCCGCTTTACAGGCTTCGACGCCGCTTCGTTCTACCATC
GACACCACCACGCTGGCACCCAGTTGATCGGCGCGAGATTTAATCGCCGCGACAATTTGCGACGGCGCGT
GCAGGGCCAGACTGGAGGTGGCAACGCCAATCAGCAACGACTGTTTGCCCGCCAGTTGTTGTGCCACGCG
GTTGGGAATGTAATTCAGCTCCGCCATCGCCGCTTCCACTTTTTCCCGCGTTTTCGCAGAAACGTGGCTG
GCCTGGTTCACCACGCGGGAAACGGTCTGATAAGAGACACCGGCATACTCTGCGACATCGTATAACGTTA
CTGGTTTCACATTCACCACCCTGAATTGACTCTCTTCCGGGCGCTATCATGCCATACCGCGAAAGGTTTT
GCGCCATTCGATGGTGTCC
